>Addgene plasmid #24454 | K347CLM G234A/43/347 | addgene partial sequence | sequence record 30407 | 24454 with T7-term
CTTCGGCTTGTAGCAGCCGGATCTGCTCGAGTTAATGGTGATGATGGTGATGGGTACCTTCTTTGCATTT
TTCATACTTCTTTTTCCACTGTTCTGCGGTTAACTCCACATTGACACTAACTGTGTTCTTAATTGTTTTG
GCCCTTTGGCCAAATAAGAGTGTAGATTTTGTTTCAGACTCATTGTATGATGATGGAGAGCAGCAAATTA
CAATAGTGGTTCTAGCGTTGCCACCTAGGCTATCTTGAAGGATTCTTGTCATTTTACTATCTCGATATGG
AACATAAGTACTACCCTCAGCCAAAGCAGAAATAACATTTCCAAGAGCAGAAAGTGACTTGTTGATGTTT
TTAGCTTCATCCAGCACAGCACCTTCAGCTCCAGTTTTACTAACCTTTTCACTAGCAGCTAAGTCGACCA
GATAAAGTTTTCCACTCAGCTTTTGTTCCGTTTGTGTGTTCTCTTGTTTGACATTAATAAGAAATATACT
GTGACTCCTAGAGCTATGTTCATTCATATTTGTAACTGCTACATGTCTGTTGGATTTTCCTTCATCTATT
GTATCCATAACTTCATCTGGACTACTTACAAAACGCTCTGTGGCTCCCTTTACATAGGGAACTCGGTTTT
TGTCTTCATGAACTGAAAGGTTGGTCTTTGAAACATCTAACAGGTCCCTTATCTTATCCAAATATATTTC
AAAATATGAAACCTTAATATGAAATTCCAAATTTTCATCCATGGAGTAAATATAATTAAAAATATCTTGC
ACTATTCTTGGAATAATTCCCATGCCTTCTGGATCATGAAGTTTACCCTCCATTGTGTGTGTCTTCCCAG
AGGATGTTTGGCCGTATGCAAATATTGTTCCATTAT
