>Addgene plasmid #24454 | K347CLM G234A/43/347 | addgene partial sequence | sequence record 30408 | 24454 with T7
TATTTTGTTTAACTTTAAGAAGGAGATATACATATGGCGGACCTGGCCGAGTCTAATATTAAAGTGATGT
GTCGCTTCAGACCTCTCAACGAGTCTGAAGTGAACCGCGGCGACAAGTACATCGCCAAGTTTCAGGGAGA
AGACACGGTCGTGATCGCGTGCAAGCCTTACGCGTTTGATCGGGTGTTCCAGTCAAGCACATCTCAAGAG
CAAGTGTATAATGACGCCGCAAAGAAGATTGTTAAAGACGTCCTTGAAGGATATAATGGAACAATATTTG
CATACGGCCAAACATCCTCTGGGAAGACACACACAATGGAGGGTAAACTTCATGATCCAGAAGGCATGGG
AATTATTCCAAGAATAGTGCAAGATATTTTTAATTATATTTACTCCATGGATGAAAATTTGGAATTTCAT
ATTAAGGTTTCATATTTTGAAATATATTTGGATAAGATAAGGGACCTGTTAGATGTTTCAAAGACCAACC
TTTCAGTTCATGAAGACAAAAACCGAGTTCCCTATGTAAAGGGAGCCACAGAGCGTTTTGTAAGTAGTCC
AGATGAAGTTATGGATACAATAGATGAAGGAAAATCCAACAGACATGTAGCAGTTACAAATATGAATGAA
CATAGCTCTAGGAGTCACAGTATATTTCTTATTAATGTCAAACAAGAGAACACACAAACGGAACAAAAGC
TGAGTGGAAAACTTTATCTGGTCGACTTAGCTGCTAGTGAAAAGGTTAGTAAAACTGGAGCTGAAGGTGC
TGTGCTGGATGAAGCTAAAAACATCAACAAGTCACTTTCTGCTCTTGGAAATGTTATTTCTGCTTTGGCT
GAGGGTAGTACTTATGTTCCATATCGAGATAGTAAAATGACAAGAAT
