[The description below was written by a language model from this plasmid's Addgene catalogue record.]
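Description:
K347CLM G234A/43/347 is a bacterial expression plasmid built on the pET17b backbone (about 3.3 kb without insert). It carries a roughly 1 kb fragment of human conventional kinesin heavy chain (KIF5B). It is maintained as a high-copy plasmid under ampicillin selection. The pET17b backbone and the T7 and T7-terminator sequencing primers are consistent with the insert lying between a T7 promoter and terminator, the standard pET arrangement in which transcription depends on T7 RNA polymerase supplied by the expression host. No feature table is provided, so the exact positions of regulatory elements and cloning junctions are not recorded here.

The construct name and insert size suggest a truncated kinesin ending around residue 347, which would cover the motor domain and neck linker region, though the record does not spell out the boundaries. The protein has a C-terminal His tag, which allows metal-affinity purification. Six native cysteines are replaced (C7S, C65A, C168A, C174S, C294A, C330S); "CLM" presumably denotes this "cysteine-light" background. Two cysteines are then reintroduced at defined positions, S43C and E347C. Engineered cysteine pairs like this are typically used for site-specific thiol labelling, for example with fluorescent dyes. This fits the associated publication, which reports single-molecule observations of neck linker conformational changes in kinesin. The construct also carries a G234A substitution; the record does not state its purpose. Overall, the plasmid serves to produce a purifiable, site-specifically labelable mutant kinesin for biophysical study of motor conformational changes.
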