Addgene plasmid #24454: K347CLM G234A/43/347
Depositing lab: Ron Vale. Depositing organization: University of California, San Francisco (UCSF). Publication: Single-molecule observations of neck linker conformational changes in the kinesin motor protein. Tomishige M, Stuurman N, Vale RD. Nat Struct Mol Biol. 2006 Oct . 13(10):887-94. 10.1038/nsmb1151 PubMed 17013387.
Backbone
  Vector backbone: pET17b
  Backbone size w/o insert (bp): 3300
  Vector type: Bacterial Expression
Growth in bacteria
  Bacterial resistance: Ampicillin, 100 μg/mL
  Growth temperature: 37°C
  Growth strain: DH5alpha
  Copy number: High Copy
Gene/Insert
  Gene/Insert name: Kinesin (alt names: K347CLM; KIF5B)
  Species: H. sapiens (human)
  Insert size (bp): 1017
  Mutation: C7S/C65A/C168A/C174S/C294A/C330S, G234A/S43C/E347C
  Entrez Gene: KIF5B (a.k.a. HEL-S-61, KINH, KNS, KNS1, UKHC)
  Tag / fusion protein: His (C terminal on insert)
  Cloning method: Restriction Enzyme
  Sequencing primers: 5′ T7; 3′ T7-term
Terms and licenses: Academic/Nonprofit Terms; Industry Terms: Not Available to Industry
How to cite: K347CLM G234A/43/347 was a gift from Ron Vale (Addgene plasmid # 24454 ; http://n2t.net/addgene:24454 ; RRID:Addgene_24454)
